Addgene plasmid #80351: pEGFP-VSP4-E228Q
Purpose: Expression of GFP-tagged, dominant negative VPS4 mutant
Depositing lab: Wesley Sundquist. Depositing organization: University of Utah. Publication: Designed proteins induce the formation of nanocage-containing extracellular vesicles. Votteler J, Ogohara C, Yi S, Hsia Y, Nattermann U, Belnap DM, King NP, Sundquist WI. Nature. 2016 Dec 8;540(7632):292-295. doi: 10.1038/nature20607. Epub 2016 Nov 30. PubMed 27919066.
Backbone
  Vector backbone: pEGFP-C1
  Backbone manufacturer: Clonetech
  Vector type: Mammalian Expression
  Selectable markers: Neomycin (select with G418)
Growth in bacteria
  Bacterial resistance: Kanamycin, 50 μg/mL
  Growth temperature: 37°C
  Growth strain: DH5alpha
  Copy number: High Copy
Gene/Insert
  Gene/Insert name: VPS4-E228Q
  Species: H. sapiens (human)
  Insert size (bp): 1353
  Entrez Gene: VPS4A (a.k.a. CIMDAG, SKD1, SKD1A, SKD2, VPS4, VPS4-1)
  Promoter: CMV
  Tag / fusion protein: GFP (N terminal on backbone)
  Cloning method: Restriction Enzyme; 5′ cloning site EcoRI (unknown if destroyed); 3′ cloning site BamHI (unknown if destroyed)
  Sequencing primers: 5′ CMV-Forward
Terms and licenses: Academic/Nonprofit Terms; Industry Terms: Not Available to Industry
How to cite: pEGFP-VSP4-E228Q was a gift from Wesley Sundquist (Addgene plasmid # 80351 ; http://n2t.net/addgene:80351 ; RRID:Addgene_80351)
