[The description below was written by a language model from this plasmid's Addgene catalogue record and pLannotate feature annotations shown in this document.]
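Description:
pEGFP-VSP4-E228Q is a 6,024 bp mammalian expression plasmid built on the pEGFP-C1 backbone that produces human VPS4A carrying the E228Q substitution as a fusion to the C-terminus of EGFP. The plasmid name spells the gene "VSP4", but the insert and gene fields identify it as VPS4/VPS4A. Transcription is driven by the human cytomegalovirus immediate early enhancer and promoter. The EGFP coding sequence is followed by a short remnant of the multiple cloning site and then the VPS4A open reading frame, which was inserted between EcoRI and BamHI sites, and the transcript is terminated by the SV40 polyadenylation signal. The record describes the E228Q protein as a dominant negative mutant. VPS4 is the AAA ATPase that disassembles and recycles ESCRT-III complexes, so expressing this mutant is generally used to block ESCRT-dependent membrane scission events such as vesicle or virus budding. The GFP tag allows transfected cells to be identified and the protein's localisation to be followed.

The plasmid is maintained in bacteria at high copy through a ColE1/pUC-type origin and also carries an f1 phage origin. A single Tn5 aminoglycoside phosphotransferase gene (NeoR/KanR) serves both hosts. It is preceded by a bacterial bla promoter for kanamycin selection in E. coli and by the SV40 enhancer/early promoter for G418 selection of stably transfected mammalian cells, and it ends with the HSV thymidine kinase polyadenylation signal. The small ble, SV40 large T antigen and bGH poly(A) fragments in the annotation are partial matches within backbone sequence rather than functional elements. The depositor sequence and the repository's sequencing result are the same length and contain the same features in the same order, differing only in orientation and start point.
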