Features (pLannotate 1.2.2; 15 found; start..end, strand, type, name):
     61..364     +  enhancer       CMV enhancer: human cytomegalovirus immediate early enhancer
    365..568     +  promoter       CMV promoter: human cytomegalovirus (CMV) immediate early promoter
    613..1329    +  CDS            EGFP: EGFP is a basic (constitutively fluorescent) green fluorescent protein published in 1996, derived from Aequorea victoria. It is reported to be a rapidly-maturing weak dimer with moderate acid sensitivity.
   1330..1367    +  misc_feature   MCS (fragment): multiple cloning site
   1369..2679    +  CDS            VPS4A: VPS4A_HUMAN - Also known as VPS4 From Homo sapiens (Human).
   2705..2789    +  CDS            large T antigen (fragment): large T antigen from SV40 (simian virus 40)
   2812..2933    +  polyA_signal   SV40 poly(A) signal: SV40 polyadenylation signal
   2967..3395    -  rep_origin     f1 ori (sequence partly withheld): f1 bacteriophage origin of replication; arrow indicates direction of (+) strand synthesis
   3422..3526    +  promoter       AmpR promoter: bla
   3528..3885    +  promoter       SV40 promoter: SV40 enhancer and early promoter
   3920..4714    +  CDS            NeoR/KanR: aminoglycoside phosphotransferase from Tn5; aph(3')-II (or nptII); confers resistance to neomycin, kanamycin, and G418 (Geneticin®)
   4735..4887    +  CDS            ble (fragment): BLE_KLEPN - Experimental evidence at protein level: Swiss-Prot protein existence level 1. Binding protein with a strong affinity to the bleomycin family of antibiotics. Binds to CL990; an antimitotic-antibiotic compound. From Klebsiella pneumoniae.
   4946..4993    +  polyA_signal   HSV TK poly(A) signal: herpes simplex virus thymidine kinase polyadenylation signal (Cole and Stacy, 1985)
   5084..5100    -  polyA_signal   bGH poly(A) signal (fragment): bovine growth hormone polyadenylation signal
   5322..5910    +  rep_origin     ori: high-copy-number ColE1/pMB1/pBR322/pUC origin of replication
>Addgene plasmid #80351 | pEGFP-VSP4-E228Q | depositor full sequence | sequence record 151179 | pEGFP-VSP4-E228Q sequence 6024 bps
TAGTTATTAATAGTAATCAATTACGGGGTCATTAGTTCATAGCCCATATATGGAGTTCCGCGTTACATAA
CTTACGGTAAATGGCCCGCCTGGCTGACCGCCCAACGACCCCCGCCCATTGACGTCAATAATGACGTATG
TTCCCATAGTAACGCCAATAGGGACTTTCCATTGACGTCAATGGGTGGAGTATTTACGGTAAACTGCCCA
CTTGGCAGTACATCAAGTGTATCATATGCCAAGTACGCCCCCTATTGACGTCAATGACGGTAAATGGCCC
GCCTGGCATTATGCCCAGTACATGACCTTATGGGACTTTCCTACTTGGCAGTACATCTACGTATTAGTCA
TCGCTATTACCATGGTGATGCGGTTTTGGCAGTACATCAATGGGCGTGGATAGCGGTTTGACTCACGGGG
ATTTCCAAGTCTCCACCCCATTGACGTCAATGGGAGTTTGTTTTGGCACCAAAATCAACGGGACTTTCCA
AAATGTCGTAACAACTCCGCCCCATTGACGCAAATGGGCGGTAGGCGTGTACGGTGGGAGGTCTATATAA
GCAGAGCTGGTTTAGTGAACCGTCAGATCCGCTAGCGCTACCGGTCGCCACCATGGTGAGCAAGGGCGAG
GAGCTGTTCACCGGGGTGGTGCCCATCCTGGTCGAGCTGGACGGCGACGTAAACGGCCACAAGTTCAGCG
TGTCCGGCGAGGGCGAGGGCGATGCCACCTACGGCAAGCTGACCCTGAAGTTCATCTGCACCACCGGCAA
GCTGCCCGTGCCCTGGCCCACCCTCGTGACCACCCTGACCTACGGCGTGCAGTGCTTCAGCCGCTACCCC
GACCACATGAAGCAGCACGACTTCTTCAAGTCCGCCATGCCCGAAGGCTACGTCCAGGAGCGCACCATCT
TCTTCAAGGACGACGGCAACTACAAGACCCGCGCCGAGGTGAAGTTCGAGGGCGACACCCTGGTGAACCG
CATCGAGCTGAAGGGCATCGACTTCAAGGAGGACGGCAACATCCTGGGGCACAAGCTGGAGTACAACTAC
AACAGCCACAACGTCTATATCATGGCCGACAAGCAGAAGAACGGCATCAAGGTGAACTTCAAGATCCGCC
ACAACATCGAGGACGGCAGCGTGCAGCTCGCCGACCACTACCAGCAGAACACCCCCATCGGCGACGGCCC
CGTGCTGCTGCCCGACAACCACTACCTGAGCACCCAGTCCGCCCTGAGCAAAGACCCCAACGAGAAGCGC
GATCACATGGTCCTGCTGGAGTTCGTGACCGCCGCCGGGATCACTCTCGGCATGGACGAGCTGTACAAGT
CCGGACTCAGATCTCGAGCTCAAGCTTCGAATTCTGCGATGACAACGTCAACCCTCCAGAAAGCCATTGA
TCTGGTGACGAAAGCCACAGAGGAGGACAAAGCCAAGAACTACGAGGAGGCGCTGCGGCTGTACCAGCAT
GCGGTGGAGTACTTCCTCCACGCTATCAAGTATGAGGCCCACAGCGACAAGGCCAAGGAGAGCATTCGAG
CCAAGTGCGTGCAGTACCTAGACCGGGCCGAGAAGCTGAAGGATTATTTACGAAGCAAAGAGAAACACGG
CAAGAAGCCAGTCAAAGAGAACCAGAGTGAGGGCAAGGGCAGTGACAGTGACAGTGAAGGGGATAATCCG
GAGAAAAAGAAACTGCAAGAACAGCTGATGGGTGCCGTCGTGATGGAGAAGCCCAACATACGGTGGAACG
ACGTGGCCGGGCTGGAGGGGGCCAAGGAGGCCCTCAAAGAAGCTGTCATTTTGCCAATCAAATTCCCACA
CTTGTTCACAGGCAAGCGCACCCCCTGGCGGGGGATTCTGCTGTTCGGACCCCCTGGCACAGGGAAATCC
TACCTGGCCAAAGCCGTGGCAACAGAGGCCAACAACTCCACCTTCTTCTCTGTGTCCTCCTCAGATCTGA
TGTCCAAGTGGCTGGGGGAGAGTGAAAAGCTGGTCAAGAACCTGTTTGAGCTGGCCAGGCAGCACAAGCC
CTCCATCATCTTCATCGACCAGGTGGATTCCCTCTGCGGGTCCCGAAATGAAAATGAGAGTGAGGCCGCC
CGGAGGATCAAAACGGAGTTCTTGGTCCAGATGCAGGGGGTGGGGAATAACAATGATGGGACTCTGGTTC
TTGGAGCCACAAACATCCCATGGGTGTTGGATTCGGCCATCAGGAGGAGGTTTGAAAAGCGAATTTATAT
CCCCTTGCCGGAGGAAGCTGCCCGCGCCCAGATGTTCCGGTTGCATCTCGGGAGCACTCCCCACAACCTC
ACGGATGCAAACATCCACGAGCTGGCCCGGAAGACGGAAGGCTACTCGGGCGCGGACATCAGCATCATCG
TGCGGGACTCTCTCATGCAGCCCGTGAGGAAGGTGCAGTCGGCCACACACTTCAAAAAGGTCTGTGGCCC
CTCTCGCACCAACCCCAGCATGATGATTGATGACCTCCTGACTCCATGCTCACCAGGGGACCCAGGAGCC
ATGGAGATGACTTGGATGGATGTCCCTGGGGACAAACTCTTAGAGCCTGTGGTTTGCATGTCGGACATGC
TGCGGTCTCTGGCCACCACCCGGCCCACGGTGAATGCAGACGACCTCCTGAAAGTGAAGAAATTCTCAGA
GGACTTTGGGCAAGAGAGTTAAGGATCCACCGGATCTAGATAACTGATCATAATCAGCCATACCACATTT
GTAGAGGTTTTACTTGCTTTAAAAAACCTCCCACACCTCCCCCTGAACCTGAAACATAAAATGAATGCAA
TTGTTGTTGTTAACTTGTTTATTGCAGCTTATAATGGTTACAAATAAAGCAATAGCATCACAAATTTCAC
AAATAAAGCATTTTTTTCACTGCATTCTAGTTGTGGTTTGTCCAAACTCATCAATGTATCTTAACGCGTA
AATTGTAAGCGTTAATATTTTGTTAAAATTCGCGTTAAATTTTTGTTAAATCAGCTCATTTTTTAACCAA
TAGGCCGAAATCGGCAAAATCCCTTATAAATCAAAAGAATAGACCGAGATAGGGT
[37 nt withheld, positions 3066-3102]
AAAGAACGTGGACTCCAACGTCAAAGG
[49 nt withheld, positions 3130-3178]
T
[91 nt withheld, positions 3180-3270]
G
[124 nt withheld, positions 3272-3395]
CAGGTGGCACTTTTCGGGGAAATGTGCGCGGAACCCCTATTTGTTTATTTTTCTAAATACATTCAAATAT
GTATCCGCTCATGAGACAATAACCCTGATAAATGCTTCAATAATATTGAAAAAGGAAGAGTCCTGAGGCG
GAAAGAACCAGCTGTGGAATGTGTGTCAGTTAGGGTGTGGAAAGTCCCCAGGCTCCCCAGCAGGCAGAAG
TATGCAAAGCATGCATCTCAATTAGTCAGCAACCAGGTGTGGAAAGTCCCCAGGCTCCCCAGCAGGCAGA
AGTATGCAAAGCATGCATCTCAATTAGTCAGCAACCATAGTCCCGCCCCTAACTCCGCCCATCCCGCCCC
TAACTCCGCCCAGTTCCGCCCATTCTCCGCCCCATGGCTGACTAATTTTTTTTATTTATGCAGAGGCCGA
GGCCGCCTCGGCCTCTGAGCTATTCCAGAAGTAGTGAGGAGGCTTTTTTGGAGGCCTAGGCTTTTGCAAA
GATCGATCAAGAGACAGGATGAGGATCGTTTCGCATGATTGAACAAGATGGATTGCACGCAGGTTCTCCG
GCCGCTTGGGTGGAGAGGCTATTCGGCTATGACTGGGCACAACAGACAATCGGCTGCTCTGATGCCGCCG
TGTTCCGGCTGTCAGCGCAGGGGCGCCCGGTTCTTTTTGTCAAGACCGACCTGTCCGGTGCCCTGAATGA
ACTGCAAGACGAGGCAGCGCGGCTATCGTGGCTGGCCACGACGGGCGTTCCTTGCGCAGCTGTGCTCGAC
GTTGTCACTGAAGCGGGAAGGGACTGGCTGCTATTGGGCGAAGTGCCGGGGCAGGATCTCCTGTCATCTC
ACCTTGCTCCTGCCGAGAAAGTATCCATCATGGCTGATGCAATGCGGCGGCTGCATACGCTTGATCCGGC
TACCTGCCCATTCGACCACCAAGCGAAACATCGCATCGAGCGAGCACGTACTCGGATGGAAGCCGGTCTT
GTCGATCAGGATGATCTGGACGAAGAGCATCAGGGGCTCGCGCCAGCCGAACTGTTCGCCAGGCTCAAGG
CGAGCATGCCCGACGGCGAGGATCTCGTCGTGACCCATGGCGATGCCTGCTTGCCGAATATCATGGTGGA
AAATGGCCGCTTTTCTGGATTCATCGACTGTGGCCGGCTGGGTGTGGCGGACCGCTATCAGGACATAGCG
TTGGCTACCCGTGATATTGCTGAAGAGCTTGGCGGCGAATGGGCTGACCGCTTCCTCGTGCTTTACGGTA
TCGCCGCTCCCGATTCGCAGCGCATCGCCTTCTATCGCCTTCTTGACGAGTTCTTCTGAGCGGGACTCTG
GGGTTCGAAATGACCGACCAAGCGACGCCCAACCTGCCATCACGAGATTTCGATTCCACCGCCGCCTTCT
ATGAAAGGTTGGGCTTCGGAATCGTTTTCCGGGACGCCGGCTGGATGATCCTCCAGCGCGGGGATCTCAT
GCTGGAGTTCTTCGCCCACCCTAGGGGGAGGCTAACTGAAACACGGAAGGAGACAATACCGGAAGGAACC
CGCGCTATGACGGCAATAAAAAGACAGAATAAAACGCACGGTGTTGGGTCGTTTGTTCATAAACGCGGGG
TTCGGTCCCAGGGCTGGCACTCTGTCGATACCCCACCGAGACCCCATTGGGGCCAATACGCCCGCGTTTC
TTCCTTTTCCCCACCCCACCCCCCAAGTTCGGGTGAAGGCCCAGGGCTCGCAGCCAACGTCGGGGCGGCA
GGCCCTGCCATAGCCTCAGGTTACTCATATATACTTTAGATTGATTTAAAACTTCATTTTTAATTTAAAA
GGATCTAGGTGAAGATCCTTTTTGATAATCTCATGACCAAAATCCCTTAACGTGAGTTTTCGTTCCACTG
AGCGTCAGACCCCGTAGAAAAGATCAAAGGATCTTCTTGAGATCCTTTTTTTCTGCGCGTAATCTGCTGC
TTGCAAACAAAAAAACCACCGCTACCAGCGGTGGTTTGTTTGCCGGATCAAGAGCTACCAACTCTTTTTC
CGAAGGTAACTGGCTTCAGCAGAGCGCAGATACCAAATACTGTCCTTCTAGTGTAGCCGTAGTTAGGCCA
CCACTTCAAGAACTCTGTAGCACCGCCTACATACCTCGCTCTGCTAATCCTGTTACCAGTGGCTGCTGCC
AGTGGCGATAAGTCGTGTCTTACCGGGTTGGACTCAAGACGATAGTTACCGGATAAGGCGCAGCGGTCGG
GCTGAACGGGGGGTTCGTGCACACAGCCCAGCTTGGAGCGAACGACCTACACCGAACTGAGATACCTACA
GCGTGAGCTATGAGAAAGCGCCACGCTTCCCGAAGGGAGAAAGGCGGACAGGTATCCGGTAAGCGGCAGG
GTCGGAACAGGAGAGCGCACGAGGGAGCTTCCAGGGGGAAACGCCTGGTATCTTTATAGTCCTGTCGGGT
TTCGCCACCTCTGACTTGAGCGTCGATTTTTGTGATGCTCGTCAGGGGGGCGGAGCCTATGGAAAAACGC
CAGCAACGCGGCCTTTTTACGGTTCCTGGCCTTTTGCTGGCCTTTTGCTCACATGTTCTTTCCTGCGTTA
TCCCCTGATTCTGTGGATAACCGTATTACCGCCATGCAT
