Features (pLannotate 1.2.2; 15 found; start..end, strand, type, name):
    787..824     -  misc_feature   MCS (fragment): multiple cloning site
    825..1541    -  CDS            EGFP: EGFP is a basic (constitutively fluorescent) green fluorescent protein published in 1996, derived from Aequorea victoria. It is reported to be a rapidly-maturing weak dimer with moderate acid sensitivity.
   1586..1789    -  promoter       CMV promoter: human cytomegalovirus (CMV) immediate early promoter
   1790..2093    -  enhancer       CMV enhancer: human cytomegalovirus immediate early enhancer
   2268..2856    -  rep_origin     ori: high-copy-number ColE1/pMB1/pBR322/pUC origin of replication
   3078..3094    +  polyA_signal   bGH poly(A) signal (fragment): bovine growth hormone polyadenylation signal
   3185..3232    -  polyA_signal   HSV TK poly(A) signal: herpes simplex virus thymidine kinase polyadenylation signal (Cole and Stacy, 1985)
   3291..3443    -  CDS            ble (fragment): BLE_KLEPN - Experimental evidence at protein level: Swiss-Prot protein existence level 1. Binding protein with a strong affinity to the bleomycin family of antibiotics. Binds to CL990; an antimitotic-antibiotic compound. From Klebsiella pneumoniae.
   3464..4258    -  CDS            NeoR/KanR: aminoglycoside phosphotransferase from Tn5; aph(3')-II (or nptII); confers resistance to neomycin, kanamycin, and G418 (Geneticin®)
   4293..4650    -  promoter       SV40 promoter: SV40 enhancer and early promoter
   4652..4756    -  promoter       AmpR promoter: bla
   4783..5211    +  rep_origin     f1 ori (sequence partly withheld): f1 bacteriophage origin of replication; arrow indicates direction of (+) strand synthesis
   5245..5366    -  polyA_signal   SV40 poly(A) signal: SV40 polyadenylation signal
   5389..5473    -  CDS            large T antigen (fragment): large T antigen from SV40 (simian virus 40)
   5499..785     -  CDS            VPS4A (across the origin): VPS4A_HUMAN - Also known as VPS4 From Homo sapiens (Human).
>Addgene plasmid #80351 | pEGFP-VSP4-E228Q | addgene full sequence | sequence record 454376 | Addgene NGS Result
TTGTTATTCCCCACCCCCTGCATCTGGACCAAGAACTCCGTTTTGATCCTCCGGGCGGCCTCACTCTCAT
TTTCATTTCGGGACCCGCAGAGGGAATCCACCTGGTCGATGAAGATGATGGAGGGCTTGTGCTGCCTGGC
CAGCTCAAACAGGTTCTTGACCAGCTTTTCACTCTCCCCCAGCCACTTGGACATCAGATCTGAGGAGGAC
ACAGAGAAGAAGGTGGAGTTGTTGGCCTCTGTTGCCACGGCTTTGGCCAGGTAGGATTTCCCTGTGCCAG
GGGGTCCGAACAGCAGAATCCCCCGCCAGGGGGTGCGCTTGCCTGTGAACAAGTGTGGGAATTTGATTGG
CAAAATGACAGCTTCTTTGAGGGCCTCCTTGGCCCCCTCCAGCCCGGCCACGTCGTTCCACCGTATGTTG
GGCTTCTCCATCACGACGGCACCCATCAGCTGTTCTTGCAGTTTCTTTTTCTCCGGATTATCCCCTTCAC
TGTCACTGTCACTGCCCTTGCCCTCACTCTGGTTCTCTTTGACTGGCTTCTTGCCGTGTTTCTCTTTGCT
TCGTAAATAATCCTTCAGCTTCTCGGCCCGGTCTAGGTACTGCACGCACTTGGCTCGAATGCTCTCCTTG
GCCTTGTCGCTGTGGGCCTCATACTTGATAGCGTGGAGGAAGTACTCCACCGCATGCTGGTACAGCCGCA
GCGCCTCCTCGTAGTTCTTGGCTTTGTCCTCCTCTGTGGCTTTCGTCACCAGATCAATGGCTTTCTGGAG
GGTTGACGTTGTCATCGCAGAATTCGAAGCTTGAGCTCGAGATCTGAGTCCGGACTTGTACAGCTCGTCC
ATGCCGAGAGTGATCCCGGCGGCGGTCACGAACTCCAGCAGGACCATGTGATCGCGCTTCTCGTTGGGGT
CTTTGCTCAGGGCGGACTGGGTGCTCAGGTAGTGGTTGTCGGGCAGCAGCACGGGGCCGTCGCCGATGGG
GGTGTTCTGCTGGTAGTGGTCGGCGAGCTGCACGCTGCCGTCCTCGATGTTGTGGCGGATCTTGAAGTTC
ACCTTGATGCCGTTCTTCTGCTTGTCGGCCATGATATAGACGTTGTGGCTGTTGTAGTTGTACTCCAGCT
TGTGCCCCAGGATGTTGCCGTCCTCCTTGAAGTCGATGCCCTTCAGCTCGATGCGGTTCACCAGGGTGTC
GCCCTCGAACTTCACCTCGGCGCGGGTCTTGTAGTTGCCGTCGTCCTTGAAGAAGATGGTGCGCTCCTGG
ACGTAGCCTTCGGGCATGGCGGACTTGAAGAAGTCGTGCTGCTTCATGTGGTCGGGGTAGCGGCTGAAGC
ACTGCACGCCGTAGGTCAGGGTGGTCACGAGGGTGGGCCAGGGCACGGGCAGCTTGCCGGTGGTGCAGAT
GAACTTCAGGGTCAGCTTGCCGTAGGTGGCATCGCCCTCGCCCTCGCCGGACACGCTGAACTTGTGGCCG
TTTACGTCGCCGTCCAGCTCGACCAGGATGGGCACCACCCCGGTGAACAGCTCCTCGCCCTTGCTCACCA
TGGTGGCGACCGGTAGCGCTAGCGGATCTGACGGTTCACTAAACCAGCTCTGCTTATATAGACCTCCCAC
CGTACACGCCTACCGCCCATTTGCGTCAATGGGGCGGAGTTGTTACGACATTTTGGAAAGTCCCGTTGAT
TTTGGTGCCAAAACAAACTCCCATTGACGTCAATGGGGTGGAGACTTGGAAATCCCCGTGAGTCAAACCG
CTATCCACGCCCATTGATGTACTGCCAAAACCGCATCACCATGGTAATAGCGATGACTAATACGTAGATG
TACTGCCAAGTAGGAAAGTCCCATAAGGTCATGTACTGGGCATAATGCCAGGCGGGCCATTTACCGTCAT
TGACGTCAATAGGGGGCGTACTTGGCATATGATACACTTGATGTACTGCCAAGTGGGCAGTTTACCGTAA
ATACTCCACCCATTGACGTCAATGGAAAGTCCCTATTGGCGTTACTATGGGAACATACGTCATTATTGAC
GTCAATGGGCGGGGGTCGTTGGGCGGTCAGCCAGGCGGGCCATTTACCGTAAGTTATGTAACGCGGAACT
CCATATATGGGCTATGAACTAATGACCCCGTAATTGATTACTATTAATAACTAATGCATGGCGGTAATAC
GGTTATCCACAGAATCAGGGGATAACGCAGGAAAGAACATGTGAGCAAAAGGCCAGCAAAAGGCCAGGAA
CCGTAAAAAGGCCGCGTTGCTGGCGTTTTTCCATAGGCTCCGCCCCCCTGACGAGCATCACAAAAATCGA
CGCTCAAGTCAGAGGTGGCGAAACCCGACAGGACTATAAAGATACCAGGCGTTTCCCCCTGGAAGCTCCC
TCGTGCGCTCTCCTGTTCCGACCCTGCCGCTTACCGGATACCTGTCCGCCTTTCTCCCTTCGGGAAGCGT
GGCGCTTTCTCATAGCTCACGCTGTAGGTATCTCAGTTCGGTGTAGGTCGTTCGCTCCAAGCTGGGCTGT
GTGCACGAACCCCCCGTTCAGCCCGACCGCTGCGCCTTATCCGGTAACTATCGTCTTGAGTCCAACCCGG
TAAGACACGACTTATCGCCACTGGCAGCAGCCACTGGTAACAGGATTAGCAGAGCGAGGTATGTAGGCGG
TGCTACAGAGTTCTTGAAGTGGTGGCCTAACTACGGCTACACTAGAAGAACAGTATTTGGTATCTGCGCT
CTGCTGAAGCCAGTTACCTTCGGAAAAAGAGTTGGTAGCTCTTGATCCGGCAAACAAACCACCGCTGGTA
GCGGTGGTTTTTTTGTTTGCAAGCAGCAGATTACGCGCAGAAAAAAAGGATCTCAAGAAGATCCTTTGAT
CTTTTCTACGGGGTCTGACGCTCAGTGGAACGAAAACTCACGTTAAGGGATTTTGGTCATGAGATTATCA
AAAAGGATCTTCACCTAGATCCTTTTAAATTAAAAATGAAGTTTTAAATCAATCTAAAGTATATATGAGT
AACCTGAGGCTATGGCAGGGCCTGCCGCCCCGACGTTGGCTGCGAGCCCTGGGCCTTCACCCGAACTTGG
GGGGTGGGGTGGGGAAAAGGAAGAAACGCGGGCGTATTGGCCCCAATGGGGTCTCGGTGGGGTATCGACA
GAGTGCCAGCCCTGGGACCGAACCCCGCGTTTATGAACAAACGACCCAACACCGTGCGTTTTATTCTGTC
TTTTTATTGCCGTCATAGCGCGGGTTCCTTCCGGTATTGTCTCCTTCCGTGTTTCAGTTAGCCTCCCCCT
AGGGTGGGCGAAGAACTCCAGCATGAGATCCCCGCGCTGGAGGATCATCCAGCCGGCGTCCCGGAAAACG
ATTCCGAAGCCCAACCTTTCATAGAAGGCGGCGGTGGAATCGAAATCTCGTGATGGCAGGTTGGGCGTCG
CTTGGTCGGTCATTTCGAACCCCAGAGTCCCGCTCAGAAGAACTCGTCAAGAAGGCGATAGAAGGCGATG
CGCTGCGAATCGGGAGCGGCGATACCGTAAAGCACGAGGAAGCGGTCAGCCCATTCGCCGCCAAGCTCTT
CAGCAATATCACGGGTAGCCAACGCTATGTCCTGATAGCGGTCCGCCACACCCAGCCGGCCACAGTCGAT
GAATCCAGAAAAGCGGCCATTTTCCACCATGATATTCGGCAAGCAGGCATCGCCATGGGTCACGACGAGA
TCCTCGCCGTCGGGCATGCTCGCCTTGAGCCTGGCGAACAGTTCGGCTGGCGCGAGCCCCTGATGCTCTT
CGTCCAGATCATCCTGATCGACAAGACCGGCTTCCATCCGAGTACGTGCTCGCTCGATGCGATGTTTCGC
TTGGTGGTCGAATGGGCAGGTAGCCGGATCAAGCGTATGCAGCCGCCGCATTGCATCAGCCATGATGGAT
ACTTTCTCGGCAGGAGCAAGGTGAGATGACAGGAGATCCTGCCCCGGCACTTCGCCCAATAGCAGCCAGT
CCCTTCCCGCTTCAGTGACAACGTCGAGCACAGCTGCGCAAGGAACGCCCGTCGTGGCCAGCCACGATAG
CCGCGCTGCCTCGTCTTGCAGTTCATTCAGGGCACCGGACAGGTCGGTCTTGACAAAAAGAACCGGGCGC
CCCTGCGCTGACAGCCGGAACACGGCGGCATCAGAGCAGCCGATTGTCTGTTGTGCCCAGTCATAGCCGA
ATAGCCTCTCCACCCAAGCGGCCGGAGAACCTGCGTGCAATCCATCTTGTTCAATCATGCGAAACGATCC
TCATCCTGTCTCTTGATCGATCTTTGCAAAAGCCTAGGCCTCCAAAAAAGCCTCCTCACTACTTCTGGAA
TAGCTCAGAGGCCGAGGCGGCCTCGGCCTCTGCATAAATAAAAAAAATTAGTCAGCCATGGGGCGGAGAA
TGGGCGGAACTGGGCGGAGTTAGGGGCGGGATGGGCGGAGTTAGGGGCGGGACTATGGTTGCTGACTAAT
TGAGATGCATGCTTTGCATACTTCTGCCTGCTGGGGAGCCTGGGGACTTTCCACACCTGGTTGCTGACTA
ATTGAGATGCATGCTTTGCATACTTCTGCCTGCTGGGGAGCCTGGGGACTTTCCACACCCTAACTGACAC
ACATTCCACAGCTGGTTCTTTCCGCCTCAGGACTCTTCCTTTTTCAATATTATTGAAGCATTTATCAGGG
TTATTGTCTCATGAGCGGATACATATTTGAATGTATTTAGAAAAATAAACAAATAGGGGTTCCGCGCACA
TTTCCCCGAAAAGTGCCACCTG
[124 nt withheld, positions 4783-4906]
C
[91 nt withheld, positions 4908-4998]
A
[49 nt withheld, positions 5000-5048]
CCTTTGACGTTGGAGTCCACGTTCTTT
[37 nt withheld, positions 5076-5112]
ACCCTATCTCGGTCTATTCTTTTGATTTATAAGGGATTTTGCCGATTTCGGCCTATTGGTTAAAAAATGA
GCTGATTTAACAAAAATTTAACGCGAATTTTAACAAAATATTAACGCTTACAATTTACGCGTTAAGATAC
ATTGATGAGTTTGGACAAACCACAACTAGAATGCAGTGAAAAAAATGCTTTATTTGTGAAATTTGTGATG
CTATTGCTTTATTTGTAACCATTATAAGCTGCAATAAACAAGTTAACAACAACAATTGCATTCATTTTAT
GTTTCAGGTTCAGGGGGAGGTGTGGGAGGTTTTTTAAAGCAAGTAAAACCTCTACAAATGTGGTATGGCT
GATTATGATCAGTTATCTAGATCCGGTGGATCCTTAACTCTCTTGCCCAAAGTCCTCTGAGAATTTCTTC
ACTTTCAGGAGGTCGTCTGCATTCACCGTGGGCCGGGTGGTGGCCAGAGACCGCAGCATGTCCGACATGC
AAACCACAGGCTCTAAGAGTTTGTCCCCAGGGACATCCATCCAAGTCATCTCCATGGCTCCTGGGTCCCC
TGGTGAGCATGGAGTCAGGAGGTCATCAATCATCATGCTGGGGTTGGTGCGAGAGGGGCCACAGACCTTT
TTGAAGTGTGTGGCCGACTGCACCTTCCTCACGGGCTGCATGAGAGAGTCCCGCACGATGATGCTGATGT
CCGCGCCCGAGTAGCCTTCCGTCTTCCGGGCCAGCTCGTGGATGTTTGCATCCGTGAGGTTGTGGGGAGT
GCTCCCGAGATGCAACCGGAACATCTGGGCGCGGGCAGCTTCCTCCGGCAAGGGGATATAAATTCGCTTT
TCAAACCTCCTCCTGATGGCCGAATCCAACACCCATGGGATGTTTGTGGCTCCAAGAACCAGAGTCCCAT
CA
