>Addgene plasmid #80351 | pEGFP-VSP4-E228Q | addgene partial sequence | sequence record 157820 | EGFP-C 5'-CATGGTCCTGCTGGAGTTCGTG-3'
AGTCCGGACTCAGATCTCGAGCTCAAGCTTCGAATTCTGCGATGACAACGTCAACCCTCCAGAAAGCCAT
TGATCTGGTGACGAAAGCCACAGAGGAGGACAAAGCCAAGAACTACGAGGAGGCGCTGCGGCTGTACCAG
CATGCGGTGGAGTACTTCCTCCACGCTATCAAGTATGAGGCCCACAGCGACAAGGCCAAGGAGAGCATTC
GAGCCAAGTGCGTGCAGTACCTAGACCGGGCCGAGAAGCTGAAGGATTATTTACGAAGCAAAGAGAAACA
CGGCAAGAAGCCAGTCAAAGAGAACCAGAGTGAGGGCAAGGGCAGTGACAGTGACAGTGAAGGGGATAAT
CCGGAGAAAAAGAAACTGCAAGAACAGCTGATGGGTGCCGTCGTGATGGAGAAGCCCAACATACGGTGGA
ACGACGTGGCCGGGCTGGAGGGGGCCAAGGAGGCCCTCAAAGAAGCTGTCATTTTGCCAATCAAATTCCC
ACACTTGTTCACAGGCAAGCGCACCCCCTGGCGGGGGATTCTGCTGTTCGGACCCCCTGGCACAGGGAAA
TCCTACCTGGCCAAAGCCGTGGCAACAGAGGCCAACAACTCCACCTTCTTCTCTGTGTCCTCCTCAGATC
TGATGTCCAAGTGGCTGGGGGAGAGTGAAAAGCTGGTCAAGAACCTGTTTGAGCTGGCCAGGCAGCACAA
GCCCTCCATCATCTTCATCGACCAGGTGGATTCCCTCTGCGGGTCCCGAAATGAAAATGAGAGTGAGGCC
GCCCGGAGGATCAAAACGGAGTTCTTGGTCCAGATGCAGGG
