>Addgene plasmid #80351 | pEGFP-VSP4-E228Q | addgene partial sequence | sequence record 157821 | SV40pA-R 5'-GAAATTTGTGATGCTATTGC-3'
AGTTAACAACAACAATTGCATTCATTTTATGTTTCAGGTTCAGGGGGAGGTGTGGGAGGTTTTTTAAAGC
AAGTAAAACCTCTACAAATGTGGTATGGCTGATTATGATCAGTTATCTAGATCCGGTGGATCCTTAACTC
TCTTGCCCAAAGTCCTCTGAGAATTTCTTCACTTTCAGGAGGTCGTCTGCATTCACCGTGGGCCGGGTGG
TGGCCAGAGACCGCAGCATGTCCGACATGCAAACCACAGGCTCTAAGAGTTTGTCCCCAGGGACATCCAT
CCAAGTCATCTCCATGGCTCCTGGGTCCCCTGGTGAGCATGGAGTCAGGAGGTCATCAATCATCATGCTG
GGGTTGGTGCGAGAGGGGCCACAGACCTTTTTGAAGTGTGTGGCCGACTGCACCTTCCTCACGGGCTGCA
TGAGAGAGTCCCGCACGATGATGCTGATGTCCGCGCCCGAGTAGCCTTCCGTCTTCCGGGCCAGCTCGTG
GATGTTTGCATCCGTGAGGTTGTGGGGAGTGCTCCCGAGATGCAACCGGAACATCTGGGCGCGGGCAGCT
TCCTCCGGCAAGGGGATATAAATTCGCTTTTCAAACCTCCTCCTGATGGCCGAATCCAACACCCATGGGA
TGTTTGTGGCTCCAAGAACCAGAGTCCCATCATTGTTATTCCCCACCCCCTGCATCTGGACCAAGAACTC
CGTTTTGATCCTCCGGGCGGCCTCACTCTCATTTTCATTTCGGGACCCGCAGAGGGAATCCACCTGGTCG
ATGAAGATGATGGAGGGCTTGTGCTGCCTGGCCAGCTCAA
